>Addgene plasmid #156994 | pD649-HAsp-PXDNL(Trunc3)-Fc(DAPA)-AviTag-6xHis | depositor full sequence | sequence record 303097 | Full Sequence
TTTCAATATTATTGAAGCATTTATCAGGGTTATTGTCTCATGAGCGGATACATATTTGAATGTATTTAGA
AAAATAAACAAATAGGGGTCAGTGTTACAACCAATTAACCAATTCTGAACATTATCGCGAGCCCATTTAT
ACCTGAATATGGCTCATAACACCCCTTGCTCATGACCAAAATCCCTTAACGTGAGTTACGCGCGCGTCGT
TCCACTGAGCGTCAGACCCCGTAGAAAAGATCAAAGGATCTTCTTGAGATCCTTTTTTTCTGCGCGTAAT
CTGCTGCTTGCAAACAAAAAAACCACCGCTACCAGCGGTGGTTTGTTTGCCGGATCAAGAGCTACCAACT
CTTTTTCCGAAGGTAACTGGCTTCAGCAGAGCGCAGATACCAAATACTGTTCTTCTAGTGTAGCCGTAGT
TAGCCCACCACTTCAAGAACTCTGTAGCACCGCCTACATACCTCGCTCTGCTAATCCTGTTACCAGTGGC
TGCTGCCAGTGGCGATAAGTCGTGTCTTACCGGGTTGGACTCAAGACGATAGTTACCGGATAAGGCGCAG
CGGTCGGGCTGAACGGGGGGTTCGTGCACACAGCCCAGCTTGGAGCGAACGACCTACACCGAACTGAGAT
ACCTACAGCGTGAGCTATGAGAAAGCGCCACGCTTCCCGAAGGGAGAAAGGCGGACAGGTATCCGGTAAG
CGGCAGGGTCGGAACAGGAGAGCGCACGAGGGAGCTTCCAGGGGGAAACGCCTGGTATCTTTATAGTCCT
GTCGGGTTTCGCCACCTCTGACTTGAGCGTCGATTTTTGTGATGCTCGTCAGGGGGGCGGAGCCTATGGA
AAAACGCCAGCAACGCGGCCTTTTTACGGTTCCTGGCCTTTTGCTGGCCTTTTGCTCACATGTTCTTTCC
TGCGTTATCCCCTGATTCTGTGGATAACCGTATTACCGCCTTTGAGTGAGCTGATACCGCTCGCCGCAGC
CGAACGACCGAGCGCAGCGAGTCAGTGAGCGAGGAAGCGGAAGGCGAGAGTAGGGAACTGCCAGGCATCA
AACTAAGCAGAAGGCCCCTGACGGATGGCCTTTTTGCGTTTCTACAAACTCTTTCTGTGTTGTAAAACGA
CGGCCAGTCTTAAGCTCGGGCCCCCTGGGCGGTTCTGATAACGAGTAATCGTTAATCCGCAAATAACGTA
AAAACCCGCTTCGGCGGGTTTTTTTATGGGGGGAGTTTAGGGAAAGAGCATTTGTCAGAATATTTAAGGG
CGCCTGTCACTTTGCTTGATATATGAGAATTATTTAACCTTATAAATGAGAAAAAAGCAACGCACTTTAA
ATAAGATACGTTGCTTTTTCGATTGATGAACACCTATAATTAAACTATTCATCTATTATTTATGATTTTT
TGTATATACAATATTTCTAGTTTGTTAAAGAGAATTAAGAAAATAAATCTCGAAAATAATAAAGGGAAAA
TCAGTTTTTGATATCAAAATTATACATGTCAACGATAATACAAAATATAATACAAACTATAAGATGTTAT
CAGTATTTATTATCATTTAGAATAAATTTTGTGTCGCCCTTAATTGTGAGCGGATAACAATTACGAGCTT
CATGCACAGTGGCGTTGACTCAATATTGGCCATTAGCCATATTATTCATTGGTTATATAGCATAAATCAA
TATTGGCTATTGGCCATTGCATACGTTGTATCTATATCATAATATGTACATTTATATTGGCTCATGTCCA
ATATGACCGCCATGTTGGCATTGATTATTGACTAGTTATTAATAGTAATCAATTACGGGGTCATTAGTTC
ATAGCCCATATATGGAGTTCCGCGTTACATAACTTACGGTAAATGGCCCGCCTGGCTGACCGCCCAACGA
CCCCCGCCCATTGACGTCAATAATGACGTATGTTCCCATAGTAACGCCAATAGGGACTTTCCATTGACGT
CAATGGGTGGAGTATTTACGGTAAACTGCCCACTTGGCAGTACATCAAGTGTATCATATGCCAAGTACGC
CCCCTATTGACGTCAATGACGGTAAATGGCCCGCCTGGCATTATGCCCAGTACATGACCTTATGGGACTT
TCCTACTTGGCAGTACATCTACGTATTAGTCATCGCTATTACCATGGTGATGCGGTTTTGGCAGTACATC
AATGGGCGTGGATAGCGGTTTGACTCACGGGGATTTCCAAGTCTCCACCCCATTGACGTCAATGGGAGTT
TGTTTTGGCACCAAAATCAACGGGACTTTCCAAAATGTCGTAACAACTCCGCCCCATTGACGCAAATGGG
CGGTAGGCGTGTACGGTGGGAGGTCTATATAAGCAGAGCTCGTTTAGTGAACCGTCAGATCGCCTGGAGA
CGCCATCCACGCTGTTTTGACCTCCATAGAAGACACCGGGACCGATCCAGCCTCCGCGGCCGGGAACGGT
GCATTGGAACGCGGATTCCCCGTGCCAAGAGTGACGTAAGTACCGCCTATAGAGTCTATAGGCCCACCCC
CTTGGCTTCGTTAGAACGCGGCTACAATTAATACATAACCTTATGTATCATACACATACGATTTAGGTGA
CACTATAGAATAACATCCACTTTGCCTTTCTCTCCACAGGTGTCCACTCCCAGGTCCAACTGCACCTCGG
TTCTATCGAAAACGCGCCTGCTAGCGCCACCATGAAGACCATCATTGCCCTGAGCTACATCTTCTGCCTG
GTGTTCGCTGCGGCCGCCGTTACAGCTATTCAGGGTAGACAGGCCGGCGACGACTTCGTGGAAAGCTCTA
TTCTGGACGCCGTGCAGAGAGTGGACAGCGCCATCAATAGCACCAGACGGCACCTGTTCAGCCAGAAGCC
TCACACCTCTAGCGATCTGCTGGCCCAGTTTCACTACCCTCGGGACCCTCTGATCGTGGAAATGGCCAGA
GCCGGCGAGATCTTCGAGCACACACTGCAGCTGATCCGCGAGAGAGTGAAGCAGGGCCTGACCGTTGACC
TGGAAGGCAAAGAGTTCCGGTACAACGACCTGGTGTCCCCTAGAAGCCTGAGCCTGATCGCCAATCTGAG
CGGCTGTACTGCCAGAAGGCCCCTGCCTAACTGCAGCAACAGATGCTTCCACGCCAAGTACAGAGCCCAC
GACGGCACATGCAACAACCTGCAGCAGCCTACATGGGGCGCTGCCCTGACAGCTTTTGCTAGACTGCTGC
AGCCCGCCTACAGAGATGGAATCAGAGCCCCTAGAGGACTGGGCCTGCCTGTTGGAAGTAGACAGCCTCT
GCCTCCTCCTAGACTGGTGGCTACAGTGTGGGCAAGAGCCGCTGCTGTGACACCCGATCACAGCTACACC
CGGATGCTGATGCACTGGGGCTGGTTTCTGGAACACGACCTGGATCACACCGTGCCTGCTCTGAGCACAG
CCAGATTCTCCGATGGCAGACCTTGCAGCAGCGTGTGCACCAACGATCCTCCATGCTTCCCCATGAACAC
CCGGCACGCTGATCCTAGAGGAACACACGCCCCTTGCATGCTGTTTGCCAGAAGCTCTCCTGCCTGCGCC
TCTGGCAGACCATCTGCCACAGTGGATAGCGTGTACGCCAGAGAGCAGATCAACCAGCAGACCGCCTATA
TCGACGGCAGCAACGTGTACGGCAGCAGCGAGAGAGAAAGCCAGGCTCTGAGAGATCCCAGCGTGCCAAG
AGGCCTGCTGAAAACCGGATTTCCCTGGCCTCCTAGCGGCAAGCCTCTGCTGCCATTTTCTACAGGCCCT
CCAACCGAGTGCGCCAGACAAGAGCAAGAGAGCCCTTGTTTCCTGGCCGGCGATCACAGAGCCAATGAGC
ATCTGGCACTGGCCGCCATGCACACCCTGTGGTTCAGAGAACACAACCGGATGGCCACCGAGCTGAGCGC
CCTTAATCCTCACTGGGAGGGCAACACCGTGTATCAAGAGGCCAGAAAGATCGTGGGCGCCGAGCTGCAG
CACATCACATACAGTCACTGGCTGCCCAAGGTGCTGGGCGATCCTGGAACCAGAATGCTGAGAGGCTACC
GGGGCTACAACCCCAATGTGAACGCCGGCATCATCAACAGCTTTGCCACCGCCGCCTTCAGATTCGGCCA
CACACTGATCAACCCCATCCTGTACCGGCTGAACGCCACACTGGGCGAGATTAGCGAAGGCCATCTGCCT
TTCCACAAGGCCCTGTTTAGCCCCAGCAGGATCATCAAAGAAGGCGGCATCGACCCTGTGCTGAGGGGCC
TTTTTGGAGTGGCCGCTAAATGGCGGGCTCCCAGCTATCTGCTGAGCCCTGAACTGACCCAGAGACTGTT
TAGCGCCGCCTATTCTGCCGCCGTGGATTCCGCCGCCACAATCATCCAGAGAGGCAGAGATCACGGCATC
CCTCCATACGTGGACTTCAGAGTGTTCTGCAACCTGACCAGCGTGAAGAACTTCGAGGACCTGCAGAACG
AGATCAAGGACAGCGAGATCCGGCAGAAGCTGCGGAAGCTGTACGGAAGCCCTGGCGACATTGATCTGTG
GCCCGCTCTGATGGTCGAGGATCTGATCCCTGGCACAAGAGTGGGCCCTACACTGATGTGCCTGTTCGTG
ACCCAGTTCCAGCGGCTGAGAGATGGCGACCGGTTTTGGTACGAGAACCCCGGCGTTTTCACCCCTGCTC
AGCTGACACAGCTGAAGCAGGCTTCCCTGAGCAGAGTGCTGTGCGACAACGGCGACTCTATCCAGCAGGT
TCAGGCCGACGTGTTCGTGAAGGCCGAGTATCCCCAGGACTACCTGAACTGCAGCGAGATTCCCAAGGTG
GACCTGAGAGTGTGGCAGGACTGCTGCGCCGATTGCAGAAGCAGAGGCCAGTTCAGAGCCGTGACACAAG
AGTCCCAGAAGAAGCGGAGCGCCCAGTACAGCTACCCCGTGGACAAGGACATGGAACTGAGCCACCTGAG
AAGCCGGCAGCAGGACAAGATCTACGTGGGCGAAGATGCCCGGAACGTGACAGTGCTGGCCAAGACCAAG
TTCTCCCAGGACTTCAGCACCTTCGCCGCCGAGATCCAAGAGACAATCACAGCCCTGCGGGAACAGATCA
ACAAGCTGGAAGCCAGACTGAGGCAGGCCGGCTGTACAGATGTTCGGGGAGTGCCTAGAAAGGCCGAGGA
ACGGTGGATGAAGGAAGATTGCACCCACTGCATCTGCGAGAGCGGCCAAGTGACCTGCGTGGTGGAAATC
TGTCCTCCTGCTCCATGTCCATCTCCAGAGCTGGTCAAGGGCACATGCTGCCCCGTGTGTAGAGATAGAG
GCATGCCCAGCGACAGCCCCGAGAAACGAGGCGCGCCGGGCGGCGACAAGACCCACACCTGCCCCCCCTG
CCCAGCTCCAGAACTGCTGGGAGGGCCTTCCGTGTTCCTGTTCCCCCCCAAGCCCAAGGACACCCTGATG
ATCAGCAGGACCCCCGAGGTGACCTGCGTGGTGGTGGCCGTGTCCCACGAGGACCCAGAGGTGAAGTTCA
ACTGGTACGTGGACGGCGTGGAGGTGCACAACGCCAAGACCAAGCCCAGAGAGGAGCAGTACAACAGCAC
CTACAGGGTGGTGTCCGTGCTGACCGTGCTGCACCAGGACTGGCTGAACGGCAAAGAATACAAGTGCAAA
GTCTCCAACAAGGCCCTGGCTGCCCCAATCGAAAAGACAATCAGCAAGGCCAAGGGCCAGCCACGGGAGC
CCCAGGTGTACACCCTGCCCCCCAGCCGGGAGGAGATGACCAAGAACCAGGTGTCCCTGACCTGTCTGGT
GAAGGGCTTCTACCCCAGCGATATCGCCGTGGAGTGGGAGAGCAACGGCCAGCCCGAGAACAACTACAAG
ACCACCCCCCCAGTGCTGGACAGCGACGGCAGCTTCTTCCTGTACAGCAAGCTGACCGTGGACAAGTCCA
GGTGGCAGCAGGGCAACGTGTTCAGCTGCAGCGTGATGCACGAGGCCCTGCACAACCACTACACCCAGAA
GTCCCTGAGCCTGAGCCCCGGCGGCAGCGGTCTTAATGATATTTTCGAGGCTCAGAAGATTGAGTGGCAT
GAACACCACCACCATCACCACTAAGGCCGGCCTGTAGTCACTGGCACAACGCGTTACCCGGTAAGCCAAT
CGGGTATACACGGTCGTCATACTGCAGACAGGGTTCTTCTACTTTGCAAGATAGTCTTGAGTAGTAAAAT
AAATAGATAGAGAAAATCAGCCTCGACTGTGCCTTCTAGTTGCCAGCCATCTGTTGTTTGCCCCTCCCCC
GTGCCTTCCTTGACCCTGGAAGGTGCCACTCCCACTGTCCTTTCCTAATAAAATGAGGAAATTGCATCAC
AACACTCAACCCTATCTCGGTCTATTCTTTTGATTTATAAGGGATTTTGCCGATTTCGGCCTATTGGTTA
AAAAATGAGCTGATTTAACAAAAATTTAACGCGAATTAATTCTGTGGAATGTGTGTCAGTTAGGGTGTGG
AAAGTCCCCAGGCTCCCCAGCAGGCAGAAGTATGCAAAGCATGCATCTCAATTAGTCAGCAACCAGGTGT
GGAAAGTCCCCAGGCTCCCCAGCAGGCAGAAGTATGCAAAGCATGCATCTCAATTAGTCAGCAACCATAG
TCCCGCCCCTAACTCCGCCCATCCCGCCCCTAACTCCGCCCAGTTCCGCCCATTCTCCGCCCCATGGCTG
ACTAATTTTTTTTATTTATGCAGAGGCCGAGGCCGCCTCTGCCTCTGAGCTATTCCAGAAGTAGTGAGGA
GGCTTTTTTGGAGGCCTAGGCTTTTGCAAAAAGCTCCCGGGAGCTTGTATATCCATTTTCGGATCTGATC
AGCACGTGTTGACAATTAATCATCGGCATAGTATATCGGCATAGTATAATACGACAAGGTGAGGAACTAA
ACCATGACCGAGTACAAGCCCACGGTGCGCCTCGCCACCCGCGACGACGTCCCCAGGGCCGTACGCACCC
TCGCCGCCGCGTTCGCCGACTACCCCGCCACGCGCCACACCGTCGATCCGGACCGCCACATCGAGCGGGT
CACCGAGCTGCAAGAACTCTTCCTCACGCGCGTCGGGCTCGACATCGGCAAGGTGTGGGTCGCGGACGAC
GGCGCCGCGGTGGCGGTCTGGACCACGCCGGAGAGCGTCGAAGCGGGGGCGGTGTTCGCCGAGATCGGCC
CGCGCATGGCCGAGTTGAGCGGTTCCCGGCTGGCCGCGCAGCAACAGATGGAAGGCCTCCTGGCGCCGCA
CCGGCCCAAGGAGCCCGCGTGGTTCCTGGCCACCGTCGGCGTCTCGCCCGACCACCAGGGCAAGGGTCTG
GGCAGCGCCGTCGTGCTCCCCGGAGTGGAGGCGGCCGAGCGCGCCGGGGTGCCCGCCTTCCTGGAGACAT
CCGCGCCCCGCAACCTCCCCTTCTACGAGCGGCTCGGCTTCACCGTCACCGCCGACGTCGAGGTGCCCGA
AGGACCGCGCACCTGGTGCATGACCCGCAAGCCCGGTGCCTGACACGTGCTACGAGATTTCGATTCCACC
GCCGCCTTCTATGAAAGGTTGGGCTTCGGAATCGTTTTCCGGGACGCCGGCTGGATGATCCTCCAGCGCG
GGGATCTCATGCTGGAGTTCTTCGCCCACCCCAACTTGTTTATTGCAGCTTATAATGGTTACAAATAAAG
CAATAGCATCACAAATTTCACAAATAAAGCATTTTTTTCACTGCATTCTAGTTGTGGTTTGTCCAAACTC
ATCAATGTATCTTATCATGTCTGTATACCGTCGACCTCTAGCTAGAGCTTGGCGTAATCATGGTCATTAC
CAATGCTTAATCAGTGAGGCACCTATCTCAGCGATCTGTCTATTTCGTTCATCCATAGTTGCCTGACTCC
CCGTCGTGTAGATAACTACGATACGGGAGGGCTTACCATCTGGCCCCAGCGCTGCGATGATACCGCGAGA
ACCACGCTCACCGGCTCCGGATTTATCAGCAATAAACCAGCCAGCCGGAAGGGCCGAGCGCAGAAGTGGT
CCTGCAACTTTATCCGCCTCCATCCAGTCTATTAATTGTTGCCGGGAAGCTAGAGTAAGTAGTTCGCCAG
TTAATAGTTTGCGCAACGTTGTTGCCATCGCTACAGGCATCGTGGTGTCACGCTCGTCGTTTGGTATGGC
TTCATTCAGCTCCGGTTCCCAACGATCAAGGCGAGTTACATGATCCCCCATGTTGTGCAAAAAAGCGGTT
AGCTCCTTCGGTCCTCCGATCGTTGTCAGAAGTAAGTTGGCCGCAGTGTTATCACTCATGGTTATGGCAG
CACTGCATAATTCTCTTACTGTCATGCCATCCGTAAGATGCTTTTCTGTGACTGGTGAGTACTCAACCAA
GTCATTCTGAGAATAGTGTATGCGGCGACCGAGTTGCTCTTGCCCGGCGTCAATACGGGATAATACCGCG
CCACATAGCAGAACTTTAAAAGTGCTCATCATTGGAAAACGTTCTTCGGGGCGAAAACTCTCAAGGATCT
TACCGCTGTTGAGATCCAGTTCGATGTAACCCACTCGTGCACCCAACTGATCTTCAGCATCTTTTACTTT
CACCAGCGTTTCTGGGTGAGCAAAAACAGGAAGGCAAAATGCCGCAAAAAAGGGAATAAGGGCGACACGG
AAATGTTGAATACTCATATTCTTCCTT
Features (pLannotate 1.2.2; 21 found; start..end, strand, type, name):
    119..143     -  CDS            KanR (fragment): aminoglycoside phosphotransferase; aph(3')-Ia; confers resistance to kanamycin
    254..842     +  rep_origin     ori: high-copy-number ColE1/pMB1/pBR322/pUC origin of replication
   1067..1084    +  terminator     rrnB T2 terminator (fragment): transcription terminator T2 from the E. coli rrnB gene
   1109..1128    -  CDS            lacZα (fragment): LacZα fragment of β-galactosidase; lacZ fragment
   1584..1600    +  protein_bind   lac operator: The lac repressor binds to the lac operator to inhibit transcription in E. coli. This inhibition can be relieved by adding lactose or isopropyl-β-D-thiogalactopyranoside (IPTG). lac repressor encoded by lacI
   1843..2146    +  enhancer       CMV enhancer: human cytomegalovirus immediate early enhancer
   2147..2350    +  promoter       CMV promoter: human cytomegalovirus (CMV) immediate early promoter
   2486..2529    +  intron         CMV intron (fragment): modified intron A from human cytomegalovirus
   2581..2599    +  promoter       SP6 promoter: promoter for bacteriophage SP6 RNA polymerase
   2603..2640    +  CDS            IgH signal sequence (fragment): signal sequence from the mouse immunoglobulin heavy chain variable region
   2749..5349    +  CDS            PXDNL (fragment): PXDNL_HUMAN - Also known as VPO2. Experimental evidence at protein level: Swiss-Prot protein existence level 1. [Isoform PMR1]: Endonuclease selectively degrading some target mRNAs while they are engaged by translating ribosomes, among which albumin and beta-globin mRNAs. From Homo sapiens (Human).
   5269..6042    +  CDS            IGHG1 (fragment): IGHG1_HUMAN - Experimental evidence at protein level: Swiss-Prot protein existence level 1. Constant region of immunoglobulin heavy chains. Immunoglobulins, also known as antibodies, are membrane-bound or secreted glycoproteins produced by B lymphocytes. In the recognition phase of humoral immunity, the membrane-bound immunoglobulins serve as receptors which, upon binding of a specific antigen, trigger the clonal expansion and differentiation of B lymphocytes into immunoglobulins- secreting plasma cells. Secreted immunoglobulins mediate the effector phase of humoral immunity, which results in
   6257..6368    +  polyA_signal   bGH poly(A) signal: bovine growth hormone polyadenylation signal
   6369..6477    +  rep_origin     f1 ori (fragment): f1 bacteriophage origin of replication; arrow indicates direction of (+) strand synthesis
   6491..6820    +  promoter       SV40 promoter: SV40 enhancer and early promoter
   6868..6915    +  promoter       EM7 promoter: synthetic bacterial promoter&nbsp
   6934..7533    +  CDS            PuroR (fragment): puromycin N-acetyltransferase; pac from Streptomyces; confers resistance to puromycin
   7543..7668    +  CDS            ble (fragment): BLE_KLEPN - Experimental evidence at protein level: Swiss-Prot protein existence level 1. Binding protein with a strong affinity to the bleomycin family of antibiotics. Binds to CL990; an antimitotic-antibiotic compound. From Klebsiella pneumoniae.
   7663..7784    +  polyA_signal   SV40 poly(A) signal: SV40 polyadenylation signal
   7837..8697    -  CDS            AmpR: β-lactamase; bla; confers resistance to ampicillin, carbenicillin, and related antibiotics
   8700..89      -  promoter       AmpR promoter (fragment) (across the origin): bla
