[The description below was written by a language model from this plasmid's Addgene catalogue record and pLannotate feature annotations shown in this document.]
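Description:
pD649-HAsp-PXDNL(Trunc3)-Fc(DAPA)-AviTag-6xHis is an 8.7 kb mammalian expression plasmid built on the pD649 backbone for producing a secreted, Fc-fused fragment of the human cell-surface protein PXDNL (peroxidasin-like; also known as VPO2/PMR1). It is maintained in E. coli at high copy through a ColE1/pUC-type origin and selected with ampicillin via a β-lactamase gene. The feature table also shows an SV40 early/EM7 promoter cassette driving a puromycin N-acetyltransferase gene (annotated as a fragment) followed by an SV40 poly(A) signal, which would allow puromycin selection in mammalian cells. Short remnants of KanR, lacZα, ble and f1 ori are annotated as well, but these appear to be non-functional backbone leftovers.

The expression unit uses the CMV enhancer and immediate-early promoter with a fragment of CMV intron A, followed by an SP6 promoter just upstream of the coding region. The name indicates an HA signal peptide, although the automated annotation labels this leader region as a partial IgH signal sequence. The leader directs secretion of a 2,601 bp partial extracellular domain of PXDNL ("Trunc3"), cloned between preserved NotI and AscI sites. This is fused in frame to a human IgG1 Fc carrying the D265A and P329A (DAPA) substitutions, which are commonly used to reduce Fc effector binding. An AviTag for site-specific biotinylation and a 6xHis tag for affinity purification follow, and the transcript ends at a bGH poly(A) signal. The construct belongs to a collection made for mapping human IgSF cell-surface protein–protein interactions. The depositor notes that some plasmids in the collection may carry an IS4-like transposase insertion upstream of the CMV promoter, though none is annotated here.
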