Addgene plasmid #156994: pD649-HAsp-PXDNL(Trunc3)-Fc(DAPA)-AviTag-6xHis
Purpose: Mammalian expression of cell-surface protein partial extracellular domain fused to Fc(DAPA)-Avi-6xHis. Protein is secreted from cells.
Depositing lab: Chris Garcia. Depositing organization: Stanford University. Publication: A Human IgSF Cell-Surface Interactome Reveals a Complex Network of Protein-Protein Interactions. Wojtowicz WM, Vielmetter J, Fernandes RA, Siepe DH, Eastman CL, Chisholm GB, Cox S, Klock H, Anderson PW, Rue SM, Miller JJ, Glaser SM, Bragstad ML, Vance J, Lam AW, Lesley SA, Zinn K, Garcia KC. Cell. 2020 Aug 20;182(4):1027-1043.e17. doi: 10.1016/j.cell.2020.07.025. PubMed 32822567.
Backbone
  Vector backbone: pD649
  Backbone size w/o insert (bp): 6106
  Vector type: Mammalian Expression
Growth in bacteria
  Bacterial resistance: Ampicillin, 100 μg/mL
  Growth temperature: 37°C
  Growth strain: DH5alpha
  Copy number: High Copy
Gene/Insert
  Gene/Insert name: PXDNL
  Species: H. sapiens (human)
  Insert size (bp): 2601
  Mutation: Fc region of human IgG contains D265A and P329A mutations (DAPA)
  Entrez Gene: PXDNL (a.k.a. PMR1, PRM1, VPO2)
  Promoter: CMV/SP6
  Tag / fusion protein: Fc(DAPA)-AviTag-6xHis (C terminal on backbone)
  Cloning method: Restriction Enzyme; 5′ cloning site GCGGCCGC (not destroyed); 3′ cloning site GGCGCGCC (not destroyed)
  Sequencing primers: 5′ ATTTAGGTGACACTATAG; 3′ CACGTACCAGTTGAACTTCACC
Resource information
  A portion of this plasmid was derived from a plasmid made by: synthesis by ThermoFisher
Terms and licenses: Academic/Nonprofit Terms; Industry Terms: Not Available to Industry
Depositor comments: Some plasmids in this collection may have an IS4-like element ISVsa5 family transposase upstream of the CMV promoter.
How to cite: pD649-HAsp-PXDNL(Trunc3)-Fc(DAPA)-AviTag-6xHis was a gift from Chris Garcia (Addgene plasmid # 156994 ; http://n2t.net/addgene:156994 ; RRID:Addgene_156994)
