>Addgene plasmid #156994 | pD649-HAsp-PXDNL(Trunc3)-Fc(DAPA)-AviTag-6xHis | depositor partial sequence | sequence record 303098 | insert (extracellular domain truncation)
GTTACAGCTATTCAGGGTAGACAGGCCGGCGACGACTTCGTGGAAAGCTCTATTCTGGACGCCGTGCAGA
GAGTGGACAGCGCCATCAATAGCACCAGACGGCACCTGTTCAGCCAGAAGCCTCACACCTCTAGCGATCT
GCTGGCCCAGTTTCACTACCCTCGGGACCCTCTGATCGTGGAAATGGCCAGAGCCGGCGAGATCTTCGAG
CACACACTGCAGCTGATCCGCGAGAGAGTGAAGCAGGGCCTGACCGTTGACCTGGAAGGCAAAGAGTTCC
GGTACAACGACCTGGTGTCCCCTAGAAGCCTGAGCCTGATCGCCAATCTGAGCGGCTGTACTGCCAGAAG
GCCCCTGCCTAACTGCAGCAACAGATGCTTCCACGCCAAGTACAGAGCCCACGACGGCACATGCAACAAC
CTGCAGCAGCCTACATGGGGCGCTGCCCTGACAGCTTTTGCTAGACTGCTGCAGCCCGCCTACAGAGATG
GAATCAGAGCCCCTAGAGGACTGGGCCTGCCTGTTGGAAGTAGACAGCCTCTGCCTCCTCCTAGACTGGT
GGCTACAGTGTGGGCAAGAGCCGCTGCTGTGACACCCGATCACAGCTACACCCGGATGCTGATGCACTGG
GGCTGGTTTCTGGAACACGACCTGGATCACACCGTGCCTGCTCTGAGCACAGCCAGATTCTCCGATGGCA
GACCTTGCAGCAGCGTGTGCACCAACGATCCTCCATGCTTCCCCATGAACACCCGGCACGCTGATCCTAG
AGGAACACACGCCCCTTGCATGCTGTTTGCCAGAAGCTCTCCTGCCTGCGCCTCTGGCAGACCATCTGCC
ACAGTGGATAGCGTGTACGCCAGAGAGCAGATCAACCAGCAGACCGCCTATATCGACGGCAGCAACGTGT
ACGGCAGCAGCGAGAGAGAAAGCCAGGCTCTGAGAGATCCCAGCGTGCCAAGAGGCCTGCTGAAAACCGG
ATTTCCCTGGCCTCCTAGCGGCAAGCCTCTGCTGCCATTTTCTACAGGCCCTCCAACCGAGTGCGCCAGA
CAAGAGCAAGAGAGCCCTTGTTTCCTGGCCGGCGATCACAGAGCCAATGAGCATCTGGCACTGGCCGCCA
TGCACACCCTGTGGTTCAGAGAACACAACCGGATGGCCACCGAGCTGAGCGCCCTTAATCCTCACTGGGA
GGGCAACACCGTGTATCAAGAGGCCAGAAAGATCGTGGGCGCCGAGCTGCAGCACATCACATACAGTCAC
TGGCTGCCCAAGGTGCTGGGCGATCCTGGAACCAGAATGCTGAGAGGCTACCGGGGCTACAACCCCAATG
TGAACGCCGGCATCATCAACAGCTTTGCCACCGCCGCCTTCAGATTCGGCCACACACTGATCAACCCCAT
CCTGTACCGGCTGAACGCCACACTGGGCGAGATTAGCGAAGGCCATCTGCCTTTCCACAAGGCCCTGTTT
AGCCCCAGCAGGATCATCAAAGAAGGCGGCATCGACCCTGTGCTGAGGGGCCTTTTTGGAGTGGCCGCTA
AATGGCGGGCTCCCAGCTATCTGCTGAGCCCTGAACTGACCCAGAGACTGTTTAGCGCCGCCTATTCTGC
CGCCGTGGATTCCGCCGCCACAATCATCCAGAGAGGCAGAGATCACGGCATCCCTCCATACGTGGACTTC
AGAGTGTTCTGCAACCTGACCAGCGTGAAGAACTTCGAGGACCTGCAGAACGAGATCAAGGACAGCGAGA
TCCGGCAGAAGCTGCGGAAGCTGTACGGAAGCCCTGGCGACATTGATCTGTGGCCCGCTCTGATGGTCGA
GGATCTGATCCCTGGCACAAGAGTGGGCCCTACACTGATGTGCCTGTTCGTGACCCAGTTCCAGCGGCTG
AGAGATGGCGACCGGTTTTGGTACGAGAACCCCGGCGTTTTCACCCCTGCTCAGCTGACACAGCTGAAGC
AGGCTTCCCTGAGCAGAGTGCTGTGCGACAACGGCGACTCTATCCAGCAGGTTCAGGCCGACGTGTTCGT
GAAGGCCGAGTATCCCCAGGACTACCTGAACTGCAGCGAGATTCCCAAGGTGGACCTGAGAGTGTGGCAG
GACTGCTGCGCCGATTGCAGAAGCAGAGGCCAGTTCAGAGCCGTGACACAAGAGTCCCAGAAGAAGCGGA
GCGCCCAGTACAGCTACCCCGTGGACAAGGACATGGAACTGAGCCACCTGAGAAGCCGGCAGCAGGACAA
GATCTACGTGGGCGAAGATGCCCGGAACGTGACAGTGCTGGCCAAGACCAAGTTCTCCCAGGACTTCAGC
ACCTTCGCCGCCGAGATCCAAGAGACAATCACAGCCCTGCGGGAACAGATCAACAAGCTGGAAGCCAGAC
TGAGGCAGGCCGGCTGTACAGATGTTCGGGGAGTGCCTAGAAAGGCCGAGGAACGGTGGATGAAGGAAGA
TTGCACCCACTGCATCTGCGAGAGCGGCCAAGTGACCTGCGTGGTGGAAATCTGTCCTCCTGCTCCATGT
CCATCTCCAGAGCTGGTCAAGGGCACATGCTGCCCCGTGTGTAGAGATAGAGGCATGCCCAGCGACAGCC
CCGAGAAACGA
